Addgene plasmid #143576: TFORF2203
Purpose: Lentiviral vector for overexpressing transcription factor ORFs with unique 24-bp barcodes. Barcodes facilitate identification of transcription factors in pooled screens.
Depositing lab: Feng Zhang. Depositing organization: Broad Institute. Publication: A transcription factor atlas of directed differentiation. Joung J, Ma S, Tay T, Geiger-Schuller KR, Kirchgatterer PC, Verdine VK, Guo B, Arias-Garcia MA, Allen WE, Singh A, Kuksenko O, Abudayyeh OO, Gootenberg JS, Fu Z, Macrae RK, Buenrostro JD, Regev A, Zhang F. Cell. 2023 Jan 5;186(1):209-229.e26. doi: 10.1016/j.cell.2022.11.026. PubMed 36608654.
Backbone
  Vector backbone: pLX_TRC317
  Backbone manufacturer: Broad Institute Genetic Perturbation Platform
  Backbone size w/o insert (bp): 8264
  Vector type: Mammalian Expression, Lentiviral
  Selectable markers: Puromycin
Growth in bacteria
  Bacterial resistance: Ampicillin, 100 μg/mL
  Growth temperature: 37°C
  Growth strain: NEB Stable
  Copy number: High Copy
Gene/Insert
  Gene/Insert name: MYNN
  Species: H. sapiens (human)
  Insert size (bp): 1934
  Entrez Gene: MYNN (a.k.a. SBBIZ1, OSZF, ZBTB31, ZNF902)
  Promoter: EF1a
  Cloning method: Unknown
  Sequencing primers: 5′ GGGTGGAGACTGAAGTTAGGCCAG; 3′ CACATAGCGTAAAAGGAGCAACATAG
Terms and licenses: Academic/Nonprofit Terms; Industry Terms: Not Available to Industry
Depositor comments: XM_011512987,XM_017006864,NM_018657,NM_001185118,ENST00000349841,ENST00000356716 . The transcription factor ORF portion of this plasmid was synthesized by Genewiz. Please test multiple small colonies in case of plasmid recombination. To make this collection available in a timely manner, a portion of this collection was not fully sequenced by Addgene. If an Addgene verified full plasmid sequence is not available, please contact us prior to placing an order to request the full sequence.
How to cite: TFORF2203 was a gift from Feng Zhang (Addgene plasmid # 143576 ; http://n2t.net/addgene:143576 ; RRID:Addgene_143576)
