[The description below was written by a language model from this plasmid's Addgene catalogue record and pLannotate feature annotations shown in this document.]
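Description:
TFORF2203 is a third-generation-style, self-inactivating lentiviral expression plasmid built on the pLX_TRC317 backbone, carrying the human transcription factor MYNN (myoneurin, also known as ZBTB31, OSZF, SBBIZ1 or ZNF902). It belongs to a large barcoded collection of transcription factor ORFs. In bacteria it is maintained through a high-copy ColE1/pUC-type origin and ampicillin resistance (AmpR with its own bla promoter). An f1 origin and remnants of a lac/lacZα cloning region with T3 and T7 promoters are also present in the backbone. The depositor notes that recombination can occur, as is common for plasmids with repeated LTRs.

The viral portion begins with an RSV promoter fused to a truncated HIV-1 5' LTR, which makes genomic RNA production independent of Tat. This is followed by the Ψ packaging signal with a gag fragment, the RRE for Rev-dependent nuclear export, and a cPPT/CTS element. An SV40 early promoter/origin drives a puromycin N-acetyltransferase cassette for selecting transduced mammalian cells. Downstream, the EF-1α promoter provides strong constitutive expression of the MYNN ORF, which was produced by gene synthesis. A WPRE enhances transcript stability and expression, and the ΔU3 3' LTR inactivates viral promoter activity after integration. An SV40 poly(A) signal lies beyond the LTR.

According to the record, each ORF in the collection is paired with a unique 24-bp barcode. The feature table does not annotate it, so its position is not stated. The barcode lets the transcription factor be identified in pooled overexpression screens, such as those examining directed differentiation.
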