Features (pLannotate 1.2.2; 31 found; start..end, strand, type, name):
      5..231     +  promoter       RSV promoter: Rous sarcoma virus enhancer/promoter
    232..412     +  LTR            5' LTR (truncated): truncated 5' long terminal repeat (LTR) from HIV-1
    459..584     +  misc_feature   HIV-1 Ψ: packaging signal of human immunodeficiency virus type 1
    568..931     +  CDS            HIV-1 gag (fragment): gag protein from human immunodeficiency virus 1; gag
   1077..1310    +  misc_feature   RRE: The Rev response element (RRE) of HIV-1 allows for Rev-dependent mRNA export from the nucleus to the cytoplasm.
   1687..1713    +  CDS            Rev (fragment): human immunodeficiency virus 1 (HIV-1) Rev protein; rev; enhances nuclear export of unspliced and incompletely spliced viral mRNAs
   1720..1743    +  promoter       SV40 promoter (fragment): SV40 early promoter
   1744..1815    +  promoter       SV40 promoter (fragment): SV40 enhancer and early promoter
   1839..1974    +  rep_origin     SV40 ori: SV40 origin of replication
   2020..2616    +  CDS            PuroR (fragment): puromycin N-acetyltransferase; pac from Streptomyces; confers resistance to puromycin
   2665..2782    +  misc_feature   cPPT/CTS: central polypurine tract and central termination sequence of HIV-1
   2847..2913    +  CDS            small t antigen (fragment): SV40 (simian virus 40) small t antigen
   2920..4098    +  promoter       EF-1α promoter: strong constitutive promoter for human elongation factor EF-1α
   4115..5944    +  CDS            MYNN: MYNN_HUMAN - Also known as OSZF, ZBTB31. Experimental evidence at protein level: Swiss-Prot protein existence level 1. From Homo sapiens (Human).
   5960..6013    +  promoter       U6 promoter (fragment): RNA polymerase III promoter for human U6 snRNA
   6055..6643    +  misc_feature   WPRE: woodchuck hepatitis virus posttranscriptional regulatory element
   6694..6713    +  misc_feature   cPPT/CTS (fragment): central polypurine tract and central termination sequence of HIV-1
   6715..6948    +  LTR            3' LTR (ΔU3): self-inactivating 3' long terminal repeat (LTR) from HIV-1
   7026..7147    +  polyA_signal   SV40 poly(A) signal: SV40 polyadenylation signal
   7187..7322    +  rep_origin     SV40 ori: SV40 origin of replication
   7343..7361    -  promoter       T7 promoter: promoter for bacteriophage T7 RNA polymerase
   7369..7524    +  CDS            lacZα (fragment): LacZα fragment of β-galactosidase; lacZ fragment
   7529..7957    +  rep_origin     f1 ori (sequence partly withheld): f1 bacteriophage origin of replication; arrow indicates direction of (+) strand synthesis
   8010..8114    +  promoter       AmpR promoter: bla
   8115..8975    +  CDS            AmpR: β-lactamase; bla; confers resistance to ampicillin, carbenicillin, and related antibiotics
   9146..9734    +  rep_origin     ori: high-copy-number ColE1/pMB1/pBR322/pUC origin of replication
   9917..10009   +  CDS            lacI (fragment): lac repressor; lacI; The lac repressor binds to the lac operator to inhibit transcription in E. coli. This inhibition can be relieved by adding lactose or isopropyl-β-D-thiogalactopyranoside (IPTG).
  10022..10043   +  protein_bind   CAP binding site: CAP binding activates transcription in the presence of cAMP. E. coli catabolite activator protein
  10058..10088   +  promoter       lac promoter: promoter for the E. coli lac operon
  10096..10112   +  protein_bind   lac operator: The lac repressor binds to the lac operator to inhibit transcription in E. coli. This inhibition can be relieved by adding lactose or isopropyl-β-D-thiogalactopyranoside (IPTG). lac repressor encoded by lacI
  10157..10175   +  promoter       T3 promoter: promoter for bacteriophage T3 RNA polymerase
>Addgene plasmid #143576 | TFORF2203 | addgene full sequence | sequence record 400376 | Addgene NGS Result
TTAATGTAGTCTTATGCAATACTCTTGTAGTCTTGCAACATGGTAACGATGAGTTAGCAACATGCCTTAC
AAGGAGAGAAAAAGCACCGTGCATGCCGATTGGTGGAAGTAAGGTGGTACGATCGTGCCTTATTAGGAAG
GCAACAGACGGGTCTGACATGGATTGGACGAACCACTGAATTGCCGCATTGCAGAGATATTGTATTTAAG
TGCCTAGCTCGATACATAAACGGGTCTCTCTGGTTAGACCAGATCTGAGCCTGGGAGCTCTCTGGCTAAC
TAGGGAACCCACTGCTTAAGCCTCAATAAAGCTTGCCTTGAGTGCTTCAAGTAGTGTGTGCCCGTCTGTT
GTGTGACTCTGGTAACTAGAGATCCCTCAGACCCTTTTAGTCAGTGTGGAAAATCTCTAGCAGTGGCGCC
CGAACAGGGACTTGAAAGCGAAAGGGAAACCAGAGGAGCTCTCTCGACGCAGGACTCGGCTTGCTGAAGC
GCGCACGGCAAGAGGCGAGGGGCGGCGACTGGTGAGTACGCCAAAAATTTTGACTAGCGGAGGCTAGAAG
GAGAGAGATGGGTGCGAGAGCGTCAGTATTAAGCGGGGGAGAATTAGATCGCGATGGGAAAAAATTCGGT
TAAGGCCAGGGGGAAAGAAAAAATATAAATTAAAACATATAGTATGGGCAAGCAGGGAGCTAGAACGATT
CGCAGTTAATCCTGGCCTGTTAGAAACATCAGAAGGCTGTAGACAAATACTGGGACAGCTACAACCATCC
CTTCAGACAGGATCAGAAGAACTTAGATCATTATATAATACAGTAGCAACCCTCTATTGTGTGCATCAAA
GGATAGAGATAAAAGACACCAAGGAAGCTTTAGACAAGATAGAGGAAGAGCAAAACAAAAGTAAGACCAC
CGCACAGCAAGCGGCCGCTGATCTTCAGACCTGGAGGAGGAGATATGAGGGACAATTGGAGAAGTGAATT
ATATAAATATAAAGTAGTAAAAATTGAACCATTAGGAGTAGCACCCACCAAGGCAAAGAGAAGAGTGGTG
CAGAGAGAAAAAAGAGCAGTGGGAATAGGAGCTTTGTTCCTTGGGTTCTTGGGAGCAGCAGGAAGCACTA
TGGGCGCAGCGTCAATGACGCTGACGGTACAGGCCAGACAATTATTGTCTGGTATAGTGCAGCAGCAGAA
CAATTTGCTGAGGGCTATTGAGGCGCAACAGCATCTGTTGCAACTCACAGTCTGGGGCATCAAGCAGCTC
CAGGCAAGAATCCTGGCTGTGGAAAGATACCTAAAGGATCAACAGCTCCTGGGGATTTGGGGTTGCTCTG
GAAAACTCATTTGCACCACTGCTGTGCCTTGGAATGCTAGTTGGAGTAATAAATCTCTGGAACAGATTTG
GAATCACACGACCTGGATGGAGTGGGACAGAGAAATTAACAATTACACAAGCTTAATACACTCCTTAATT
GAAGAATCGCAAAACCAGCAAGAAAAGAATGAACAAGAATTATTGGAATTAGATAAATGGGCAAGTTTGT
GGAATTGGTTTAACATAACAAATTGGCTGTGGTATATAAAATTATTCATAATGATAGTAGGAGGCTTGGT
AGGTTTAAGAATAGTTTTTGCTGTACTTTCTATAGTGAATAGAGTTAGGCAGGGATATTCACCATTATCG
TTTCAGACCCACCTCCCAACCCCGAGGGGACCCATGCATTGCATCTCAATTAGTCAGCAACCAGGTGTGG
AAAGTCCCCAGGCTCCCCAGCAGGCAGAAGTATGCAAAGCATGCGTCTCAATTAGTCAGCAACCATAGTC
CCGCCCCTAACTCCGCCCATCCCGCCCCTAACTCCGCCCAGTTCCGCCCATTCTCCGCCCCATGGCTGAC
TAATTTTTTTTATTTATGCAGAGGCCGAGGCCGCCTCGGCCTCTGAGCTATTCCAGAAGTAGTGAGGAGG
CTTTTTTGGAGGCCTAGGCTTTTGCAAAAAGCTTTCTAGAGGTACCACCGGAGCTTACCATGACCGAGTA
CAAGCCCACGGTGCGCCTCGCCACCCGCGACGACGTCCCCAGGGCCGTACGCACCCTCGCCGCCGCGTTC
GCCGACTACCCCGCCACGCGCCACACCGTCGATCCGGACCGCCACATCGAGCGGGTCACCGAGCTGCAAG
AACTCTTCCTCACGCGCGTCGGGCTCGACATCGGCAAGGTGTGGGTCGCGGACGACGGCGCCGCCGTGGC
GGTCTGGACCACGCCGGAGAGCGTCGAAGCGGGGGCGGTGTTCGCCGAGATCGGCCCGCGCATGGCCGAG
TTGAGCGGTTCCCGGCTGGCCGCGCAGCAACAGATGGAAGGCCTCCTGGCGCCGCACCGGCCCAAGGAGC
CCGCGTGGTTCCTGGCCACCGTCGGCGTCTCGCCCGACCACCAGGGCAAGGGTCTGGGCAGCGCCGTCGT
GCTCCCCGGAGTGGAGGCGGCCGAGCGCGCCGGGGTGCCCGCCTTCCTGGAGACCTCCGCGCCCCGCAAC
CTCCCCTTCTACGAGCGGCTCGGCTTCACCGTCACCGCCGACGTCGAGGTGCCCGAAGGACCGCGCACCT
GGTGCATGACCCGCAAGCCCGGTGCCAGTTAACGAATTCTAGATCTTGAGACAAATGGCAGTATTCATCC
ACAATTTTAAAAGAAAAGGGGGGATTGGGGGGTACAGTGCAGGGGAAAGAATAGTAGACATAATAGCAAC
AGACATACAAACTAAAGAATTACAAAAACAAATTACAAAAATTCAAAATTTTCGGGTTTATTACAGGGAC
AGCAGAGATCCACTTTGGCGCCGGCTCGAGGCCTGCAGGTGCAAAGATGGATAAAGTTTTAAACAGAGAG
GAATCTTTGCAGCTAATGGACCTTCTAGGTCTTGAAAGGAGTGGGAATTGGCTCCGGTGCCCGTCAGTGG
GCAGAGCGCACATCGCCCACAGTCCCCGAGAAGTTGGGGGGAGGGGTCGGCAATTGAACCGGTGCCTAGA
GAAGGTGGCGCGGGGTAAACTGGGAAAGTGATGTCGTGTACTGGCTCCGCCTTTTTCCCGAGGGTGGGGG
AGAACCGTATATAAGTGCAGTAGTCGCCGTGAACGTTCTTTTTCGCAACGGGTTTGCCGCCAGAACACAG
GTAAGTGCCGTGTGTGGTTCCCGCGGGCCTGGCCTCTTTACGGGTTATGGCCCTTGCGTGCCTTGAATTA
CTTCCACCTGGCTGCAGTACGTGATTCTTGATCCCGAGCTTCGGGTTGGAAGTGGGTGGGAGAGTTCGAG
GCCTTGCGCTTAAGGAGCCCCTTCGCCTCGTGCTTGAGTTGAGGCCTGGCCTGGGCGCTGGGGCCGCCGC
GTGCGAATCTGGTGGCACCTTCGCGCCTGTCTCGCTGCTTTCGATAAGTCTCTAGCCATTTAAAATTTTT
GATGACCTGCTGCGACGCTTTTTTTCTGGCAAGATAGTCTTGTAAATGCGGGCCAAGATCTGCACACTGG
TATTTCGGTTTTTGGGGCCGCGGGCGGCGACGGGGCCCGTGCGTCCCAGCGCACATGTTCGGCGAGGCGG
GGCCTGCGAGCGCGGCCACCGAGAATCGGACGGGGGTAGTCTCAAGCTGGCCGGCCTGCTCTGGTGCCTG
GCCTCGCGCCGCCGTGTATCGCCCCGCCCTGGGCGGCAAGGCTGGCCCGGTCGGCACCAGTTGCGTGAGC
GGAAAGATGGCCGCTTCCCGGCCCTGCTGCAGGGAGCTCAAAATGGAGGACGCGGCGCTCGGGAGAGCGG
GCGGGTGAGTCACCCACACAAAGGAAAAGGGCCTTTCCGTCCTCAGCCGTCGCTTCATGTGACTCCACGG
AGTACCGGGCGCCGTCCAGGCACCTCGATTAGTTCTCGAGCTTTTGGAGTACGTCGTCTTTAGGTTGGGG
GGAGGGGTTTTATGCGATGGAGTTTCCCCACACTGAGTGGGTGGAGACTGAAGTTAGGCCAGCTTGGCAC
TTGATGTAATTCTCCTTGGAATTTGCCCTTTTTGAGTTTGGATCTTGGTTCATTCTCAAGCCTCAGACAG
TGGTTCAAAGTTTTTTTCTTCCATTTCAGGTGTCGTGAGGCTAGCACCGCCACCATGCAGTATTCGCACC
ACTGTGAGCACCTTTTAGAGAGACTGAACAAACAGCGGGAAGCAGGTTTTCTCTGTGACTGTACCATAGT
GATTGGGGAATTCCAGTTTAAAGCTCATAGGAATGTGCTGGCCTCCTTTAGTGAGTATTTTGGTGCGATC
TACAGAAGCACTTCTGAGAACAATGTCTTTCTTGATCAGAGTCAGGTGAAGGCTGATGGATTTCAGAAAC
TGTTGGAGTTTATATACACAGGAACTTTAAATCTTGACAGTTGGAATGTTAAAGAAATTCATCAGGCTGC
TGACTATCTCAAAGTGGAAGAGGTGGTCACTAAATGCAAAATAAAGATGGAAGATTTTGCTTTTATTGCT
AATCCTTCTTCTACAGAGATATCTAGTATTACTGGAAACATTGAATTGAATCAACAGACTTGTCTTCTTA
CTCTGCGAGATTATAATAATCGAGAGAAATCAGAAGTATCTACAGATTTGATTCAGGCAAATCCTAAACA
AGGCGCGTTAGCGAAAAAGTCATCTCAAACGAAAAAGAAGAAGAAGGCTTTCAACTCCCCGAAAACAGGG
CAGAATAAAACAGTGCAATATCCCAGTGACATCTTAGAGAATGCATCTGTTGAATTATTCCTAGATGCAA
ATAAACTGCCCACACCTGTAGTAGAACAAGTTGCACAAATAAATGATAATTCAGAACTCGAGTTGACATC
AGTTGTGGAAAATACTTTTCCAGCACAAGATATTGTGCACACTGTTACAGTGAAACGGAAACGTGGAAAA
TCACAGCCAAACTGTGCTCTGAAAGAACACTCTATGTCTAATATAGCCAGCGTCAAGAGTCCTTATGAGG
CGGAGAACTCCGGGGAAGAGCTGGATCAGAGGTATTCCAAGGCCAAGCCAATGTGTAACACATGTGGGAA
AGTGTTTTCAGAAGCCAGCAGTTTGAGAAGGCACATGAGAATACATAAAGGAGTCAAACCTTACGTCTGC
CACTTATGTGGAAAGGCATTTACCCAATGTAACCAGCTGAAAACGCATGTAAGAACTCATACAGGTGAGA
AGCCATACAAATGTGAATTGTGTGATAAAGGATTTGCTCAGAAATGTCAGCTAGTCTTCCATAGTCGCAT
GCATCATGGTGAAGAAAAACCCTATAAATGTGATGTATGCAACTTACAGTTTGCAACTTCTAGCAATCTC
AAGATTCATGCAAGGAAGCATAGTGGAGAGAAGCCATATGTCTGTGATAGGTGTGGACAGAGATTTGCTC
AAGCCAGCACACTGACCTATCATGTCCGTAGGCATACTGGAGAAAAGCCTTATGTATGTGATACCTGTGG
GAAGGCATTTGCTGTCTCTAGTTCTCTTATCACTCATTCTCGAAAACATACAGGTGAAAAACCATACATA
TGTGGTATTTGTGGGAAAAGTTTTATTTCCTCAGGAGAGCTCAACAAACACTTTCGGTCCCATACAGGAG
AAAGACCATTTATCTGCGAATTATGTGGAAATTCTTACACAGATATTAAAAATTTAAAGAAGCACAAAAC
AAAAGTCCATTCTGGTGCAGATAAAACTCTAGACTCCAGTGCAGAGGATCATACTTTGAGTGAACAGGAT
TCCATACAAAAAAGTCCTTTATCAGAAACTATGGATGTGAAGCCTTCTGATATGACTTTACCATTAGCTC
TTCCACTTGGGACTGAGGACCATCACATGCTTCTGCCTGTCACGGATACTCAGTCTCCTACATCAGATAC
ATTGTTGAGGTCAACTGTGAATGGGTATTCAGAACCACAGTTGATTTTTTTACAACAATTATACTAGTAA
TGAACTAGTCCGTAACTTGAAAGTATTTCGATTTCTTGGCTTTATATATCTTGTGGAAAGGACGATGCGC
GCCACTCTTTCTGTGCCTTACGCGTTAAGTCGACAATCAACCTCTGGATTACAAAATTTGTGAAAGATTG
ACTGGTATTCTTAACTATGTTGCTCCTTTTACGCTATGTGGATACGCTGCTTTAATGCCTTTGTATCATG
CTATTGCTTCCCGTATGGCTTTCATTTTCTCCTCCTTGTATAAATCCTGGTTGCTGTCTCTTTATGAGGA
GTTGTGGCCCGTTGTCAGGCAACGTGGCGTGGTGTGCACTGTGTTTGCTGACGCAACCCCCACTGGTTGG
GGCATTGCCACCACCTGTCAGCTCCTTTCCGGGACTTTCGCTTTCCCCCTCCCTATTGCCACGGCGGAAC
TCATCGCCGCCTGCCTTGCCCGCTGCTGGACAGGGGCTCGGCTGTTGGGCACTGACAATTCCGTGGTGTT
GTCGGGGAAATCATCGTCCTTTCCTTGGCTGCTCGCCTGTGTTGCCACCTGGATTCTGCGCGGGACGTCC
TTCTGCTACGTCCCTTCGGCCCTCAATCCAGCGGACCTTCCTTCCCGCGGCCTGCTGCCGGCTCTGCGGC
CTCTTCCGCGTCTTCGCCTTCGCCCTCAGACGAGTCGGATCTCCCTTTGGGCCGCCTCCCCGCGTCGACT
TTAAGACCAATGACTTACAAGGCAGCTGTAGATCTTAGCCACTTTTTAAAAGAAAAGGGGGGACTGGAAG
GGCTAATTCACTCCCAACGAAGACAAGATCTGCTTTTTGCTTGTACTGGGTCTCTCTGGTTAGACCAGAT
CTGAGCCTGGGAGCTCTCTGGCTAACTAGGGAACCCACTGCTTAAGCCTCAATAAAGCTTGCCTTGAGTG
CTTCAAGTAGTGTGTGCCCGTCTGTTGTGTGACTCTGGTAACTAGAGATCCCTCAGACCCTTTTAGTCAG
TGTGGAAAATCTCTAGCAGTACGTATAGTAGTTCATGTCATCTTATTATTCAGTATTTATAACTTGCAAA
GAAATGAATATCAGAGAGTGAGAGGAACTTGTTTATTGCAGCTTATAATGGTTACAAATAAAGCAATAGC
ATCACAAATTTCACAAATAAAGCATTTTTTTCACTGCATTCTAGTTGTGGTTTGTCCAAACTCATCAATG
TATCTTATCATGTCTGGCTCTAGCTATCCCGCCCCTAACTCCGCCCATCCCGCCCCTAACTCCGCCCAGT
TCCGCCCATTCTCCGCCCCATGGCTGACTAATTTTTTTTATTTATGCAGAGGCCGAGGCCGCCTCGGCCT
CTGAGCTATTCCAGAAGTAGTGAGGAGGCTTTTTTGGAGGCCTAGGGACGTACCCAATTCGCCCTATAGT
GAGTCGTATTACGCGCGCTCACTGGCCGTCGTTTTACAACGTCGTGACTGGGAAAACCCTGGCGTTACCC
AACTTAATCGCCTTGCAGCACATCCCCCTTTCGCCAGCTGGCGTAATAGCGAAGAGGCCCGCACCGATCG
CCCTTCCCAACAGTTGCGCAGCCTGAATGGCGAATGGG
[124 nt withheld, positions 7529-7652]
C
[91 nt withheld, positions 7654-7744]
A
[49 nt withheld, positions 7746-7794]
CCTTTGACGTTGGAGTCCACGTTCTTT
[37 nt withheld, positions 7822-7858]
ACCCTATCTCGGTCTATTCTTTTGATTTATAAGGGATTTTGCCGATTTCGGCCTATTGGTTAAAAAATGA
GCTGATTTAACAAAAATTTAACGCGAATTTTAACAAAATATTAACGCTTACAATTTAGGTGGCACTTTTC
GGGGAAATGTGCGCGGAACCCCTATTTGTTTATTTTTCTAAATACATTCAAATATGTATCCGCTCATGAG
ACAATAACCCTGATAAATGCTTCAATAATATTGAAAAAGGAAGAGTATGAGTATTCAACATTTCCGTGTC
GCCCTTATTCCCTTTTTTGCGGCATTTTGCCTTCCTGTTTTTGCTCACCCAGAAACGCTGGTGAAAGTAA
AAGATGCTGAAGATCAGTTGGGTGCACGAGTGGGTTACATCGAACTGGATCTCAACAGCGGTAAGATCCT
TGAGAGTTTTCGCCCCGAAGAACGTTTTCCAATGATGAGCACTTTTAAAGTTCTGCTATGTGGCGCGGTA
TTATCCCGTATTGACGCCGGGCAAGAGCAACTCGGTCGCCGCATACACTATTCTCAGAATGACTTGGTTG
AGTACTCACCAGTCACAGAAAAGCATCTTACGGATGGCATGACAGTAAGAGAATTATGCAGTGCTGCCAT
AACCATGAGTGATAACACTGCGGCCAACTTACTTCTGACAACGATCGGAGGACCGAAGGAGCTAACCGCT
TTTTTGCACAACATGGGGGATCATGTAACTCGCCTTGATCGTTGGGAACCGGAGCTGAATGAAGCCATAC
CAAACGACGAGCGTGACACCACGATGCCTGTAGCAATGGCAACAACGTTGCGCAAACTATTAACTGGCGA
ACTACTTACTCTAGCTTCCCGGCAACAATTAATAGACTGGATGGAGGCGGATAAAGTTGCAGGACCACTT
CTGCGCTCGGCCCTTCCGGCTGGCTGGTTTATTGCTGATAAATCTGGAGCCGGTGAGCGTGGGTCTCGCG
GTATCATTGCAGCACTGGGGCCAGATGGTAAGCCCTCCCGTATCGTAGTTATCTACACGACGGGGAGTCA
GGCAACTATGGATGAACGAAATAGACAGATCGCTGAGATAGGTGCCTCACTGATTAAGCATTGGTAACTG
TCAGACCAAGTTTACTCATATATACTTTAGATTGATTTAAAACTTCATTTTTAATTTAAAAGGATCTAGG
TGAAGATCCTTTTTGATAATCTCATGACCAAAATCCCTTAACGTGAGTTTTCGTTCCACTGAGCGTCAGA
CCCCGTAGAAAAGATCAAAGGATCTTCTTGAGATCCTTTTTTTCTGCGCGTAATCTGCTGCTTGCAAACA
AAAAAACCACCGCTACCAGCGGTGGTTTGTTTGCCGGATCAAGAGCTACCAACTCTTTTTCCGAAGGTAA
CTGGCTTCAGCAGAGCGCAGATACCAAATACTGTTCTTCTAGTGTAGCCGTAGTTAGGCCACCACTTCAA
GAACTCTGTAGCACCGCCTACATACCTCGCTCTGCTAATCCTGTTACCAGTGGCTGCTGCCAGTGGCGAT
AAGTCGTGTCTTACCGGGTTGGACTCAAGACGATAGTTACCGGATAAGGCGCAGCGGTCGGGCTGAACGG
GGGGTTCGTGCACACAGCCCAGCTTGGAGCGAACGACCTACACCGAACTGAGATACCTACAGCGTGAGCT
ATGAGAAAGCGCCACGCTTCCCGAAGGGAGAAAGGCGGACAGGTATCCGGTAAGCGGCAGGGTCGGAACA
GGAGAGCGCACGAGGGAGCTTCCAGGGGGAAACGCCTGGTATCTTTATAGTCCTGTCGGGTTTCGCCACC
TCTGACTTGAGCGTCGATTTTTGTGATGCTCGTCAGGGGGGCGGAGCCTATGGAAAAACGCCAGCAACGC
GGCCTTTTTACGGTTCCTGGCCTTTTGCTGGCCTTTTGCTCACATGTTCTTTCCTGCGTTATCCCCTGAT
TCTGTGGATAACCGTATTACCGCCTTTGAGTGAGCTGATACCGCTCGCCGCAGCCGAACGACCGAGCGCA
GCGAGTCAGTGAGCGAGGAAGCGGAAGAGCGCCCAATACGCAAACCGCCTCTCCCCGCGCGTTGGCCGAT
TCATTAATGCAGCTGGCACGACAGGTTTCCCGACTGGAAAGCGGGCAGTGAGCGCAACGCAATTAATGTG
AGTTAGCTCACTCATTAGGCACCCCAGGCTTTACACTTTATGCTTCCGGCTCGTATGTTGTGTGGAATTG
TGAGCGGATAACAATTTCACACAGGAAACAGCTATGACCATGATTACGCCAAGCGCGCAATTAACCCTCA
CTAAAGGGAACAAAAGCTGGAGCTGCAAGC
