>Addgene plasmid #143576 | TFORF2203 | depositor partial sequence | sequence record 282858 | Insert
ACCGCCACCATGCAGTATTCGCACCACTGTGAGCACCTTTTAGAGAGACTGAACAAACAGCGGGAAGCAG
GTTTTCTCTGTGACTGTACCATAGTGATTGGGGAATTCCAGTTTAAAGCTCATAGGAATGTGCTGGCCTC
CTTTAGTGAGTATTTTGGTGCGATCTACAGAAGCACTTCTGAGAACAATGTCTTTCTTGATCAGAGTCAG
GTGAAGGCTGATGGATTTCAGAAACTGTTGGAGTTTATATACACAGGAACTTTAAATCTTGACAGTTGGA
ATGTTAAAGAAATTCATCAGGCTGCTGACTATCTCAAAGTGGAAGAGGTGGTCACTAAATGCAAAATAAA
GATGGAAGATTTTGCTTTTATTGCTAATCCTTCTTCTACAGAGATATCTAGTATTACTGGAAACATTGAA
TTGAATCAACAGACTTGTCTTCTTACTCTGCGAGATTATAATAATCGAGAGAAATCAGAAGTATCTACAG
ATTTGATTCAGGCAAATCCTAAACAAGGCGCGTTAGCGAAAAAGTCATCTCAAACGAAAAAGAAGAAGAA
GGCTTTCAACTCCCCGAAAACAGGGCAGAATAAAACAGTGCAATATCCCAGTGACATCTTAGAGAATGCA
TCTGTTGAATTATTCCTAGATGCAAATAAACTGCCCACACCTGTAGTAGAACAAGTTGCACAAATAAATG
ATAATTCAGAACTCGAGTTGACATCAGTTGTGGAAAATACTTTTCCAGCACAAGATATTGTGCACACTGT
TACAGTGAAACGGAAACGTGGAAAATCACAGCCAAACTGTGCTCTGAAAGAACACTCTATGTCTAATATA
GCCAGCGTCAAGAGTCCTTATGAGGCGGAGAACTCCGGGGAAGAGCTGGATCAGAGGTATTCCAAGGCCA
AGCCAATGTGTAACACATGTGGGAAAGTGTTTTCAGAAGCCAGCAGTTTGAGAAGGCACATGAGAATACA
TAAAGGAGTCAAACCTTACGTCTGCCACTTATGTGGAAAGGCATTTACCCAATGTAACCAGCTGAAAACG
CATGTAAGAACTCATACAGGTGAGAAGCCATACAAATGTGAATTGTGTGATAAAGGATTTGCTCAGAAAT
GTCAGCTAGTCTTCCATAGTCGCATGCATCATGGTGAAGAAAAACCCTATAAATGTGATGTATGCAACTT
ACAGTTTGCAACTTCTAGCAATCTCAAGATTCATGCAAGGAAGCATAGTGGAGAGAAGCCATATGTCTGT
GATAGGTGTGGACAGAGATTTGCTCAAGCCAGCACACTGACCTATCATGTCCGTAGGCATACTGGAGAAA
AGCCTTATGTATGTGATACCTGTGGGAAGGCATTTGCTGTCTCTAGTTCTCTTATCACTCATTCTCGAAA
ACATACAGGTGAAAAACCATACATATGTGGTATTTGTGGGAAAAGTTTTATTTCCTCAGGAGAGCTCAAC
AAACACTTTCGGTCCCATACAGGAGAAAGACCATTTATCTGCGAATTATGTGGAAATTCTTACACAGATA
TTAAAAATTTAAAGAAGCACAAAACAAAAGTCCATTCTGGTGCAGATAAAACTCTAGACTCCAGTGCAGA
GGATCATACTTTGAGTGAACAGGATTCCATACAAAAAAGTCCTTTATCAGAAACTATGGATGTGAAGCCT
TCTGATATGACTTTACCATTAGCTCTTCCACTTGGGACTGAGGACCATCACATGCTTCTGCCTGTCACGG
ATACTCAGTCTCCTACATCAGATACATTGTTGAGGTCAACTGTGAATGGGTATTCAGAACCACAGTTGAT
TTTTTTACAACAATTATACTAGTAATGAACTAGTCCGTAACTTGAAAGTATTTCGATTTCTTGGCTTTAT
ATATCTTGTGGAAAGGACGATGCGCGCCACTCTTTCTGTGCCTT
