>Addgene plasmid #143576 | TFORF2203 | depositor partial sequence | sequence record 282859 | Barcode
TGCGCGCCACTCTTTCTGTGCCTT
